>Addgene plasmid #40871 | pENTR-Arl13b2 | addgene partial sequence | sequence record 55100 | M13pUC-fwd 5'-CCCAGTCACGACGTTGTAAAACG-3'
TAATGATTTTATTTTGACTGATAGTGACCTGTTCGTTGCAACAAATTGATGAGCAATGCTTTTTTATAAT
GCCAACTTTGTACAAAAAAGCAGGCTCCGCGGCCGCCTTGTTTAACTTTAAGAAGGAGCCCTTCACCATG
TTCAGTCTGATGGCCAACTGCTGCAACTTGTTCAAGCGGTGGCGGGAGCCTGTCAGAAAGGTGACACTTG
TGATGGTCGGCCTTGATAATGCTGGTAAAACAGCCACAGCAAAGGGAATCCAAGGAGAGCATCCTGAAGA
CGTAGCTCCCACTGTTGGCTTTTCTAAAATTGATCTGAGACAAGGAAAGTTCCAAGTTACCATCTTTGAC
TTAGGAGGTGGAAAAAGAATTCGGGGAATTTGGAAGAATTATTATGCTGAATCCTATGGGGTAATATTTG
TTGTGGATTCCAGTGATGAGGAGAGAATGGAAGAAACAAAGGAGACAATGTCCGAAGTGCTAAGACACCC
GAGGATATCAGGAAAGCCTATATTGGTGCTGGCCAACAAGCAAGACAAGGAGGGGGCTTTAGGCGAAGCG
GATGTGATTGAGTGTCTCTCGCTGGAGAAGCTGGTCAACGAGCACAAGTGCCTGTGTCAGATCGAACCTT
GTTCAGCAGTCTTGGGATATGGAAAGAAAATTGACAAGTCCATTAAAAAGGGGCTTTATTGGCTACTGCA
TATCATTGCAAAGGACTTTGATGCCTTAAGTGAACGCATCCAGAAAGACACAACTGAACAGCGAGCTCTT
GAGGAACAAGAGAAACGTGAGAGGGCTGAACGAGTCCGGAAGTT
