>Addgene plasmid #40871 | pENTR-Arl13b2 | addgene partial sequence | sequence record 55996 | Kan-R 5'-ATCGCGAGCCCATTTATACC-3'
ATTTAATCGCGGCCTCGACGTTTCCCGTTGAATATGGCTCATAACACCCCTTGTATTACTGTTTATGTAA
GCAGACAGTTTTATTGTTCATGATGATATATTTTTATCTTGTGCAATGTAACATCAGAGATTTTGAGACA
CGGGCCAGAGCTGCCAGGAAACAGCTATGACCATGTAATACGACTCACTATAGGGGATATCAGCTGGATG
GCAAATAATGATTTTATTTTGACTGATAGTGACCTGTTCGTTGCAACAAATTGATAAGCAATGCTTTCTT
ATAATGCCAACTTTGTACAAGAAAGCTGGGTCGGCGCGCCCACCCTTTGAGATCGTGTCCTGAGCATCAC
CGTTA
