[The description below was written by a language model from this plasmid's Addgene catalogue record.]
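Description:
pENTR-Arl13b2 is a Gateway entry clone built on Invitrogen's pENTR/SD/D-TOPO backbone, carrying the mouse Arl13b coding sequence. The insert of about 1.4 kb was introduced by directional TOPO cloning into the roughly 2.6 kb backbone, giving a plasmid of about 4 kb. It is maintained in E. coli as a high-copy plasmid under kanamycin selection. No feature table accompanies the record. In general, though, entry vectors of this type place the insert between attL recombination sites, so that an LR recombination reaction can move it into any compatible destination vector. The "SD" version of the backbone also supplies a bacterial ribosome-binding (Shine-Dalgarno) sequence upstream of the cloning site. M13 forward and reverse primer sites flank the insert for sequence verification.

The entry clone is a shuttle intermediate, and the record lists no promoter driving Arl13b; expression depends on the destination vector chosen. The one noted modification is that the open reading frame lacks a stop codon. After transfer this allows read-through into a C-terminal tag or fluorescent protein encoded by the destination vector, provided the reading frame is maintained. Arl13b encodes a small Arf-like GTPase, also known by the mouse mutant allele name hnn. The associated publication concerns its role in ciliogenesis and in the dynamic localization of Sonic hedgehog signalling proteins. The construct therefore fits use as a source clone for making tagged Arl13b expression plasmids for such studies, although the record does not name specific downstream constructs.
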