Addgene plasmid #40871: pENTR-Arl13b2
Depositing lab: Tamara Caspary. Depositing organization: Emory University. Publication: Arl13b regulates ciliogenesis and the dynamic localization of Shh signaling proteins. Larkins CE, Aviles GD, East MP, Kahn RA, Caspary T. Mol Biol Cell. 2011 Dec;22(23):4694-703. Epub 2011 Oct 5. 10.1091/mbc.E10-12-0994 PubMed 21976698.
Backbone
  Vector backbone: pENTR/SD/D-TOPO
  Backbone manufacturer: Invitrogen
  Backbone size w/o insert (bp): 2601
  Total vector size (bp): 4011
  Vector type: Gateway Entry
Growth in bacteria
  Bacterial resistance: Kanamycin, 50 μg/mL
  Growth temperature: 37°C
  Growth strain: Top10
  Copy number: High Copy
Gene/Insert
  Gene/Insert name: Arl13b
  Species: M. musculus (mouse)
  Insert size (bp): 1410
  Mutation: no stop codon
  Entrez Gene: Arl13b (a.k.a. A530097K21Rik, A930014M17Rik, Arl2l1, C530009C10Rik, hnn)
  Cloning method: TOPO Cloning
  Sequencing primers: 5′ M13 forward (-20); 3′ M13 reverse
Terms and licenses: Academic/Nonprofit Terms; Industry Terms: Not Available to Industry
How to cite: pENTR-Arl13b2 was a gift from Tamara Caspary (Addgene plasmid # 40871 ; http://n2t.net/addgene:40871 ; RRID:Addgene_40871)
